>Addgene plasmid #119610 | pC0.081 | addgene full sequence | sequence record 236200 | Addgene NGS Result
GTGGCTCTTCAGTGGACGAAAGGGCCTCGTGATACGCCTATTTTTATAGGTTAATGTCATGATAATAATG
GTTTCTTAGACGTCAGGTGGCACTTTTCGGGGAAATGTGCGCGGAACCCCTATTTGTTTATTTTTCTAAA
TACATTCAAATATGTATCCGCTCATGAGACAATAACCCTGATAAATGCTTCAATAATATTGAAAAAGGAA
GAGTATGCGCTCACGCAACTGGTCCAGAACCTTGACCGAACGCAGCGGTGGTAACGGCGCAGTGGCGGTT
TTCATGGCTTGTTATGACTGTTTTTTTTTGGGGTACAGTCTATGCCTCGGGCATCCAAGCAGCAAGCGCG
TTACGCCGTGGGTCGATGTTTGATGTTATGGAGCAGCAACGATGTTACGCAGCAGGGCAGTCGCCCTAAA
ACAAAGTTAAACATCATGAGGGAAGCGGTGATCGCCGAAGTATCGACTCAACTATCAGAGGTAGTTGGCG
TCATCGAGCGCCATCTCGAACCGACGTTGCTGGCCGTACATTTGTACGGCTCCGCAGTGGATGGCGGCCT
GAAGCCACACAGCGATATTGATTTGCTGGTTACGGTGACCGTAAGGCTTGATGAAACAACGCGGCGAGCT
TTGATCAACGACCTTTTGGAAACTTCGGCTTCCCCTGGAGAGAGCGAGATTCTCCGCGCTGTAGAAGTCA
CCATTGTTGTGCACGACGACATCATTCCGTGGCGTTATCCAGCTAAGCGCGAACTGCAATTTGGAGAATG
GCAGCGCAATGACATTCTTGCAGGTATCTTCGAGCCAGCCACGATCGACATTGATCTGGCTATCTTGCTG
ACAAAAGCAAGAGAACATAGCGTTGCCTTGGTAGGTCCAGCGGCGGAGGAACTCTTTGATCCGGTTCCTG
AACAGGATCTATTTGAGGCGCTAAATGAAACCTTAACGCTATGGAACTCGCCGCCCGACTGGGCTGGCGA
TGAGCGAAATGTAGTGCTTACGTTGTCCCGCATTTGGTACAGCGCAGTAACCGGCAAAATCGCGCCGAAG
GATGTCGCTGCCGACTGGGCAATGGAGCGCCTGCCGGCCCAGTATCAGCCCGTCATACTTGAAGCTAGAC
AGGCTTATCTTGGACAAGAAGAAGATCGCTTGGCCTCGCGCGCAGATCAGTTGGAAGAATTTGTCCATTA
CGTAAAAGGCGAGATCACCAAGGTAGTCGGCAAATAACTGTCAGACCAAGTTTACTCATATATACTTTAG
ATTGATTTAAAACTTCATTTTTAATTTAAAAGGATCTAGGTGAAGATCCTTTTTGATAATCTCATGACCA
AAATCCCTTAACGTGAGTTTTCGTTCCACTGAGCGTCAGACCCCGTAGAAAAGATCAAAGGATCTTCTTG
AGATCCTTTTTTTCTGCGCGTAATCTGCTGCTTGCAAACAAAAAAACCACCGCTACCAGCGGTGGTTTGT
TTGCCGGATCAAGAGCTACCAACTCTTTTTCCGAAGGTAACTGGCTTCAGCAGAGCGCAGATACCAAATA
CTGTTCTTCTAGTGTAGCCGTAGTTAGGCCACCACTTCAAGAACTCTGTAGCACCGCCTACATACCTCGC
TCTGCTAATCCTGTTACCAGTGGCTGCTGCCAGTGGCGATAAGTCGTGTCTTACCGGGTTGGACTCAAGA
CGATAGTTACCGGATAAGGCGCAGCGGTCGGGCTGAACGGGGGGTTCGTGCACACAGCCCAGCTTGGAGC
GAACGACCTACACCGAACTGAGATACCTACAGCGTGAGCTATGAGAAAGCGCCACGCTTCCCGAAGGGAG
AAAGGCGGACAGGTATCCGGTAAGCGGCAGGGTCGGAACAGGAGAGCGCACGAGGGAGCTTCCAGGGGGA
AACGCCTGGTATCTTTATAGTCCTGTCGGGTTTCGCCACCTCTGACTTGAGCGTCGATTTTTGTGATGCT
CGTCAGGGGGGCGGAGCCTATGGAAAAACGCCAGCAACGCGGCCTTTTTACGGTTCCTGGCCTTTTGCTG
GCCTTTTGCTCACATGTTCTTTCCTGCGTTATCCCCTGATTCTGTGGATAACCGTATTACCGCCTTTGAG
TGAGCTGATACCGCTCGCCGCAGCCGAACGACCGAGCGCAGCGAGTCAGTGAGCGAGGAAGCGGAAGAGC
GCCCAATACGCAAACCGCCTCTCCCCGCGCGTTGGCCGATTCATTAATCACTCTGTGGTCTCAGCTTTTA
AGCTTGTCCCCTGCCCTCGTTGGTGGGGGATTTGCTTTAATTGGCTGATCCGCTTGAGACCACGAA
Features (pLannotate 1.2.2; 6 found; start..end, strand, type, name):
    110..214     +  promoter       AmpR promoter: bla
    205..285     -  CDS            int (fragment): INT2_ECOLX - Protein inferred from homology: Swiss-Prot protein existence level 3. Putative integrase believed to be involved in the insertion of antibiotic resistance genes into plasmids and transposons. From Escherichia coli.
    373..429     +  CDS            GmR (fragment): gentamycin acetyltransferase; aacC1; confers resistance to gentamycin
    436..1224    +  CDS            aadA: S3AD_ECOLX - Experimental evidence at protein level: Swiss-Prot protein existence level 1. Mediates bacterial resistance to the antibiotics streptomycin and spectinomycin. From Escherichia coli.
   1398..1986    +  rep_origin     ori: high-copy-number ColE1/pMB1/pBR322/pUC origin of replication
   2169..2218    +  CDS            lacI (fragment): lac repressor; lacI; The lac repressor binds to the lac operator to inhibit transcription in E. coli. This inhibition can be relieved by adding lactose or isopropyl-β-D-thiogalactopyranoside (IPTG).
