[The description below was written by a language model from this plasmid's Addgene catalogue record and pLannotate feature annotations shown in this document.]
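Description:
pC0.081 is a Level 0 part plasmid from the CyanoGate modular cloning suite, a toolkit that extends the plant MoClo Golden Gate syntax to the engineering of cyanobacteria. It is built on the PICH41276 acceptor backbone (about 2.2 kb) and is classed as a synthetic biology vector. It is not an expression construct in its own right. Instead it serves as a storage and donor plasmid for a single standardised DNA part. It is maintained in E. coli at high copy through a ColE1/pUC-type origin of replication and is selected with spectinomycin. Resistance comes from the aadA gene (streptomycin/spectinomycin adenylyltransferase), which lies downstream of an annotated bla (AmpR) promoter.

The payload is TpsaB, a 53 bp terminator part. The name suggests it derives from a psaB photosystem I gene, but the record does not state the source organism. The part was inserted using the Type IIS enzyme BpiI, and both sites were destroyed during cloning, as is usual for Level 0 assembly. In the MoClo scheme such a part would then be released with defined overhangs and joined to promoter and coding sequence parts to make a Level 1 transcription unit, although the record does not describe the flanking sites or overhangs.

The automated feature table covers the full 2,306 nt sequence but does not annotate the terminator itself. The short fragments it labels as an integrase, a gentamicin acetyltransferase and lacI are most likely backbone remnants, associated with the resistance cassette and a former lacZ-type cloning region, rather than functional genes.
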