Addgene plasmid #119610: pC0.081
Purpose: Level 0 part. Terminator
Depositing lab: Alistair McCormick. Depositing organization: University of Edinburgh. Publication: CyanoGate: A Modular Cloning Suite for Engineering Cyanobacteria Based on the Plant MoClo Syntax. Vasudevan R, Gale GAR, Schiavon AA, Puzorjov A, Malin J, Gillespie MD, Vavitsas K, Zulkower V, Wang B, Howe CJ, Lea-Smith DJ, McCormick AJ. Plant Physiol. 2019 May;180(1):39-55. doi: 10.1104/pp.18.01401. Epub 2019 Feb 28. PubMed 30819783.
Backbone
  Vector backbone: PICH41276
  Backbone size w/o insert (bp): 2247
  Vector type: Synthetic Biology
Growth in bacteria
  Bacterial resistance: Spectinomycin, 50 μg/mL
  Growth temperature: 37°C
  Growth strain: DH5alpha
  Copy number: High Copy
Gene/Insert
  Gene/Insert name: TpsaB
  Insert size (bp): 53
  Cloning method: Restriction Enzyme; 5′ cloning site BpiI (destroyed during cloning); 3′ cloning site BpiI (destroyed during cloning)
  Sequencing primers: 5′ ttgagtgagctgataccgct; 3′ GTCTCATGAGCGGATACATATTTGAATG
Terms and licenses: Academic/Nonprofit Terms; Industry Terms: Not Available to Industry
Depositor comments: Please visit https://www.biorxiv.org/content/10.1101/426700v1 for bioRxiv preprint.
How to cite: pC0.081 was a gift from Alistair McCormick (Addgene plasmid # 119610 ; http://n2t.net/addgene:119610 ; RRID:Addgene_119610)
