>Addgene plasmid #119610 | pC0.081 | depositor partial sequence | sequence record 243428 | TpsaB
TTAAGCTTGTCCCCTGCCCTCGTTGGTGGGGGATTTGCTTTAATTGGCTGATC
